Addgene plasmid #218192: MBP-Benzonase
Purpose: Bacterial expression of a periplasmically expressed MBP-tagged Serratia Marcescens NucA (Benzonase); also known as c001
Depositing lab: Cheryl Arrowsmith. Depositing organization: University of Toronto. Publication: Purification of SerMNucA (Benzonase/Turbonuclease) as 10xHis, MBP or myc-tag fusions. Rieubon L, Lau K, Pojer F. protocols.io 2025 10.17504/protocols.io.261ged7xov47/v1.
Backbone
  Vector backbone: pMAL2-PE
  Backbone manufacturer: NEB
  Vector type: Bacterial Expression
Growth in bacteria
  Bacterial resistance: Ampicillin, 100 μg/mL
  Growth temperature: 37°C
  Growth strain: T7 Express Iq lysY
  Copy number: Low Copy
Gene/Insert
  Gene/Insert name: nucA
  Species: Serratia marcescens
  GenBank ID: AAA26560.1 P13717
  Tag / fusion protein: MBP (N terminal on insert)
Terms and licenses: Academic/Nonprofit Terms; Industry Terms: Not Available to Industry
Depositor comments: The plasmid expresses a nuclease. Leaky expression of the nuclease may degrade extracted plasmid DNA over time. The plasmid is provided in the NEB T7 Express lysY/Iq strain that is ready to be used for protein expression. It is recommended that this plasmid be maintained in the provided host strain. The plasmid can still be extracted from this host, if plasmid is extracted, use it immediately.
How to cite: MBP-Benzonase was a gift from Cheryl Arrowsmith (Addgene plasmid # 218192 ; http://n2t.net/addgene:218192 ; RRID:Addgene_218192)
