[The description below was written by a language model from this plasmid's Addgene catalogue record and pLannotate feature annotations shown in this document.]
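Description:
MBP-Benzonase (also known as c001) is a 7,430-nt bacterial expression plasmid built on the NEB pMAL2-PE backbone for producing the Serratia marcescens nuclease NucA, the enzyme sold as Benzonase, as a maltose-binding protein fusion in E. coli. It replicates from a ColE1/pMB1-type origin accompanied by the pBR322 bom region and the rop gene, which holds copy number down and fits the catalogue listing as low copy. Selection is by ampicillin through the bla β-lactamase gene. An M13 phage origin is also present, allowing single-stranded DNA production with helper phage.

The expression cassette is driven by the tac promoter with a downstream lac operator. The plasmid carries its own lacI gene under the up-mutated lacIq promoter, so transcription is repressed until IPTG is added. The malE reading frame includes its native signal sequence, which directs the fusion to the periplasm. It is followed by a partial match to a TEV protease recognition site and then the nucA coding region, annotated as a fragment of the Swiss-Prot entry. The TEV site would be intended to let MBP be cleaved off after amylose-affinity purification. A residual lacZα fragment from the backbone lies downstream, and transcription ends at the rrnB T1 and T2 terminators.

NucA hydrolyses both DNA and RNA, single- or double-stranded, and periplasmic export keeps it away from the host's nucleic acids. The depositor notes that leaky expression can still degrade extracted plasmid DNA over time. The construct is therefore supplied and best maintained in the T7 Express lysY/Iq strain, which is ready for expression. It is associated with a published protocol for in-house purification of this nuclease.
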