Features (pLannotate 1.2.2; 20 found; start..end, strand, type, name):
      2..590     +  rep_origin     ori: high-copy-number ColE1/pMB1/pBR322/pUC origin of replication
    776..918     -  misc_feature   bom: basis of mobility region from pBR322
   1020..1211    -  CDS            rop: Rop protein, which maintains plasmids at low copy number; rop
   1228..1608    +  CDS            YPB1_ECOLX: Protein predicted: Swiss-Prot protein existence level 4. From Escherichia coli.
   1707..1784    +  promoter       lacIq promoter: lacI (mutant); In the lacIq allele, a single base change in the promoter boosts expression of the lacI gene about 10-fold.
   1785..2867    +  CDS            lacI: lac repressor; lacI; The lac repressor binds to the lac operator to inhibit transcription in E. coli. This inhibition can be relieved by adding lactose or isopropyl-β-D-thiogalactopyranoside (IPTG).
   2880..2901    +  protein_bind   CAP binding site: CAP binding activates transcription in the presence of cAMP. E. coli catabolite activator protein
   2920..2937    +  promoter       tet promoter (fragment): E. coli promoter for tetracycline efflux protein gene
   3110..3138    +  promoter       tac promoter: strong E. coli promoter; hybrid between the trp and lac UV5 promoters
   3146..3162    +  protein_bind   lac operator: The lac repressor binds to the lac operator to inhibit transcription in E. coli. This inhibition can be relieved by adding lactose or isopropyl-β-D-thiogalactopyranoside (IPTG). lac repressor encoded by lacI
   3232..4407    +  CDS            MBP: maltose binding protein from E. coli; malE; This gene encodes a signal sequence that can direct MBP to the bacterial periplasm.
   4456..4474    +  CDS            TEV site (fragment): tobacco etch virus (TEV) protease recognition and cleavage site
   4477..5211    +  CDS            nucA (fragment): NUCA_SERMA - Also known as nuc. Experimental evidence at protein level: Swiss-Prot protein existence level 1. Catalyzes the hydrolysis of both DNA and RNA, double- or single-stranded, at the 3'position of the phosphodiester bond to produce 5'-phosphorylated mono-, di-, tri- and tetranucleotides. DNA is a slightly better substrate than RNA. From Serratia marcescens.
   5224..5378    +  CDS            lacZα (fragment): LacZα fragment of β-galactosidase; lacZ fragment
   5471..5586    +  ncRNA          5S rRNA: Accession: RF00001 - 5S ribosomal RNA
   5590..5676    +  terminator     rrnB T1 terminator: Escherichia coli rrnB; transcription terminator T1 from the E. coli rrnB gene
   5768..5795    +  terminator     rrnB T2 terminator: transcription terminator T2 from the E. coli rrnB gene
   5814..5905    +  promoter       AmpR promoter: bla
   5906..6766    +  CDS            AmpR: β-lactamase; bla; confers resistance to ampicillin, carbenicillin, and related antibiotics
   6808..7321    -  rep_origin     M13 ori (sequence partly withheld): M13 bacteriophage origin of replication; arrow indicates direction of (+) strand synthesis
>Addgene plasmid #218192 | MBP-Benzonase | addgene full sequence | sequence record 431003 | Addgene NGS Result
CTTGAGATCCTTTTTTTCTGCGCGTAATCTGCTGCTTGCAAACAAAAAAACCACCGCTACCAGCGGTGGT
TTGTTTGCCGGATCAAGAGCTACCAACTCTTTTTCCGAAGGTAACTGGCTTCAGCAGAGCGCAGATACCA
AATACTGTCCTTCTAGTGTAGCCGTAGTTAGGCCACCACTTCAAGAACTCTGTAGCACCGCCTACATACC
TCGCTCTGCTAATCCTGTTACCAGTGGCTGCTGCCAGTGGCGATAAGTCGTGTCTTACCGGGTTGGACTC
AAGACGATAGTTACCGGATAAGGCGCAGCGGTCGGGCTGAACGGGGGGTTCGTGCACACAGCCCAGCTTG
GAGCGAACGACCTACACCGAACTGAGATACCTACAGCGTGAGCTATGAGAAAGCGCCACGCTTCCCGAAG
GGAGAAAGGCGGACAGGTATCCGGTAAGCGGCAGGGTCGGAACAGGAGAGCGCACGAGGGAGCTTCCAGG
GGGAAACGCCTGGTATCTTTATAGTCCTGTCGGGTTTCGCCACCTCTGACTTGAGCGTCGATTTTTGTGA
TGCTCGTCAGGGGGGCGGAGCCTATGGAAAAACGCCAGCAACGCGGCCTTTTTACGGTTCCTGGCCTTTT
GCTGGCCTTTTGCTCACATGTTCTTTCCTGCGTTATCCCCTGATTCTGTGGATAACCGTATTGCCGCCTT
TGAGTGAGCTGATACCGCTCGCCGCAGCCGAACGACCGAGCGCAGCGAGTCAGTGAGCGAGGAAGCGGAA
GAGCGCCTGATGCGGTATTTTCTCCTTACGCATCTGTGCGGTATTTCACACCGCATATATGGTGCACTCT
CAGTACAATCTGCTCTGATGCCGCATAGTTAAGCCAGTATACACTCCGCTATCGCTACGTGACTGGGTCA
TGGCTGCGCCCCGACACCCGCCAACACCCGCTGACGCGCCCTGACGGGCTTGTCTGCTCCCGGCATCCGC
TTACAGACAAGCTGTGACCGTCTCCGGGAGCTGCATGTGTCAGAGGTTTTCACCGTCATCACCGAAACGC
GCGAGGCAGCTGCGGTAAAGCTCATCAGCGTGGTCGTGCAGCGATTCACAGATGTCTGCCTGTTCATCCG
CGTCCAGCTCGTTGAGTTTCTCCAGAAGCGTTAATGTCTGGCTTCTGATAAAGCGGGCCATGTTAAGGGC
GGTTTTTTCCTGTTTGGTCACTGATGCCTCCGTGTAAGGGGGATTTCTGTTCATGGGGGTAATGATACCG
ATGAAACGAGAGAGGATGCTCACGATACGGGTTACTGATGATGAACATGCCCGGTTACTGGAACGTTGTG
AGGGTAAACAACTGGCGGTATGGATGCGGCGGGACCAGAGAAAAATCACTCAGGGTCAATGCCAGCGCTT
CGTTAATACAGATGTAGGTGTTCCACAGGGTAGCCAGCAGCATCCTGCGATGCAGATCCGGAACATAATG
GTGCAGGGCGCTGACTTCCGCGTTTCCAGACTTTACGAAACACGGAAACCGAAGACCATTCATGTTGTTG
CTCAGGTCGCAGACGTTTTGCAGCAGCAGTCGCTTCACGTTCGCTCGCGTATCGGTGATTCATTCTGCTA
ACCAGTAAGGCAACCCCGCCAGCCTAGCCGGGTCCTCAACGACAGGAGCACGATCATGCGCACCCGTGGC
CAGGACCCAACGCTGCCCGAAATTCCGACACCATCGAATGGTGCAAAACCTTTCGCGGTATGGCATGATA
GCGCCCGGAAGAGAGTCAATTCAGGGTGGTGAATGTGAAACCAGTAACGTTATACGATGTCGCAGAGTAT
GCCGGTGTCTCTTATCAGACCGTTTCCCGCGTGGTGAACCAGGCCAGCCACGTTTCTGCGAAAACGCGGG
AAAAAGTGGAAGCGGCGATGGCGGAGCTGAATTACATTCCCAACCGCGTGGCACAACAACTGGCGGGCAA
ACAGTCGTTGCTGATTGGCGTTGCCACCTCCAGTCTGGCCCTGCACGCGCCGTCGCAAATTGTCGCGGCG
ATTAAATCTCGCGCCGATCAACTGGGTGCCAGCGTGGTGGTGTCGATGGTAGAACGAAGCGGCGTCGAAG
CCTGTAAAGCGGCGGTGCACAATCTTCTCGCGCAACGCGTCAGTGGGCTGATCATTAACTATCCGCTGGA
TGACCAGGATGCCATTGCTGTGGAAGCTGCCTGCACTAATGTTCCGGCGTTATTTCTTGATGTCTCTGAC
CAGACACCCATCAACAGTATTATTTTCTCCCATGAAGACGGTACGCGACTGGGCGTGGAGCATCTGGTCG
CATTGGGTCACCAGCAAATCGCGCTGTTAGCGGGCCCATTAAGTTCTGTCTCGGCGCGTCTGCGTCTGGC
TGGCTGGCATAAATATCTCACTCGCAATCAAATTCAGCCGATAGCGGAACGGGAAGGCGACTGGAGTGCC
ATGTCCGGTTTTCAACAAACCATGCAAATGCTGAATGAGGGCATCGTTCCCACTGCGATGCTGGTTGCCA
ACGATCAGATGGCGCTGGGCGCAATGCGCGCCATTACCGAGTCCGGGCTGCGCGTTGGTGCGGATATCTC
GGTAGTGGGATACGACGATACCGAAGACAGCTCATGTTATATCCCGCCGTTAACCACCATCAAACAGGAT
TTTCGCCTGCTGGGGCAAACCAGCGTGGACCGCTTGCTGCAACTCTCTCAGGGCCAGGCGGTGAAGGGCA
ATCAGCTGTTGCCCGTCTCACTGGTGAAAAGAAAAACCACCCTGGCGCCCAATACGCAAACCGCCTCTCC
CCGCGCGTTGGCCGATTCATTAATGCAGCTGGCACGACAGGTTTCCCGACTGGAAAGCGGGCAGTGAGCG
CAACGCAATTAATGTAAGTTAGCTCACTCATTAGGCACAATTCTCATGTTTGACAGCTTATCATCGACTG
CACGGTGCACCAATGCTTCTGGCGTCAGGCAGCCATCGGAAGCTGTGGTATGGCTGTGCAGGTCGTAAAT
CACTGCATAATTCGTGTCGCTCAAGGCGCACTCCCGTTCTGGATAATGTTTTTTGCGCCGACATCATAAC
GGTTCTGGCAAATATTCTGAAATGAGCTGTTGACAATTAATCATCGGCTCGTATAATGTGTGGAATTGTG
AGCGGATAACAATTTCACACAGGAAACAGCCAGTCCGTTTAGGTGTTTTCACGAGCACTTCACCAACAAG
GACCATAGCATATGAAAATAAAAACAGGTGCACGCATCCTCGCATTATCCGCATTAACGACGATGATGTT
TTCCGCCTCGGCTCTCGCCAAAATCGAAGAAGGTAAACTGGTAATCTGGATTAACGGCGATAAAGGCTAT
AACGGTCTCGCTGAAGTCGGTAAGAAATTCGAGAAAGATACCGGAATTAAAGTCACCGTTGAGCATCCGG
ATAAACTGGAAGAGAAATTCCCACAGGTTGCGGCAACTGGCGATGGCCCTGACATTATCTTCTGGGCACA
CGACCGCTTTGGTGGCTACGCTCAATCTGGCCTGTTGGCTGAAATCACCCCGGACAAAGCGTTCCAGGAC
AAGCTGTATCCGTTTACCTGGGATGCCGTACGTTACAACGGCAAGCTGATTGCTTACCCGATCGCTGTTG
AAGCGTTATCGCTGATTTATAACAAAGATCTGCTGCCGAACCCGCCAAAAACCTGGGAAGAGATCCCGGC
GCTGGATAAAGAACTGAAAGCGAAAGGTAAGAGCGCGCTGATGTTCAACCTGCAAGAACCGTACTTCACC
TGGCCGCTGATTGCTGCTGACGGGGGTTATGCGTTCAAGTATGAAAACGGCAAGTACGACATTAAAGACG
TGGGCGTGGATAACGCTGGCGCGAAAGCGGGTCTGACCTTCCTGGTTGACCTGATTAAAAACAAACACAT
GAATGCAGACACCGATTACTCCATCGCAGAAGCTGCCTTTAATAAAGGCGAAACAGCGATGACCATCAAC
GGCCCGTGGGCATGGTCCAACATCGACACCAGCAAAGTGAATTATGGTGTAACGGTACTGCCGACCTTCA
AGGGTCAACCATCCAAACCGTTCGTTGGCGTGCTGAGCGCAGGTATTAACGCCGCCAGTCCGAACAAAGA
GCTGGCAAAAGAGTTCCTCGAAAACTATCTGCTGACTGATGAAGGTCTGGAAGCGGTTAATAAAGACAAA
CCGCTGGGTGCCGTAGCGCTGAAGTCTTACGAGGAAGAGTTGGCGAAAGATCCACGTATTGCCGCCACTA
TGGAAAACGCCCAGAAAGGTGAAATCATGCCGAACATCCCGCAGATGTCCGCTTTCTGGTATGCCGTGCG
TACTGCGGTGATCAACGCCGCCAGCGGTCGTCAGACTGTCGATGAAGCCCTGAAAGACGCGCAGACTAAT
TCGAGCTCGAACAACAACAACAATAACAATAACAACAACCTCGGGGAAAACCTGTACTTCCAGGGTGATA
CCCTGGAAAGTATTGATAACTGCGCGGTCGGTTGTCCGACGGGTGGCTCTTCCAATGTTAGCATCGTGCG
CCATGCCTATACCCTCAACAATAACTCAACCACTAAATTCGCGAATTGGGTGGCGTATCATATCACTAAG
GACACGCCTGCCTCGGGTAAGACCCGTAACTGGAAAACCGACCCGGCACTGAACCCAGCGGATACGCTTG
CACCGGCTGACTACACCGGAGCCAATGCAGCTCTGAAGGTGGATCGGGGCCACCAGGCACCGCTGGCGTC
TCTTGCGGGCGTAAGCGATTGGGAATCACTGAATTATCTGAGCAACATTACCCCGCAGAAATCCGATCTG
AATCAAGGTGCCTGGGCACGTCTGGAAGACCAGGAACGCAAACTGATTGATCGTGCGGATATCAGTTCTG
TTTACACCGTCACCGGCCCGCTGTACGAACGCGATATGGGTAAACTGCCGGGCACACAAAAGGCGCACAC
GATTCCATCGGCTTATTGGAAAGTGATCTTTATTAACAATAGCCCGGCAGTCAACCATTACGCTGCGTTC
TTGTTTGACCAGAACACCCCTAAAGGCGCTGACTTTTGTCAGTTCCGTGTTACTGTTGACGAGATCGAGA
AACGCACTGGATTAATTATCTGGGCCGGTCTGCCCGATGACGTGCAAGCGTCCCTCAAGAGCAAACCCGG
GGTATTGCCAGAATTAATGGGTTGCAAAAACTAATAAGCTTGGCACTGGCCGTCGTTTTACAACGTCGTG
ACTGGGAAAACCCTGGCGTTACCCAACTTAATCGCCTTGCAGCACATCCCCCTTTCGCCAGCTGGCGTAA
TAGCGAAGAGGCCCGCACCGATCGCCCTTCCCAACAGTTGCGCAGCCTGAATGGCGAATGGCAGCTTGGC
TGTTTTGGCGGATGAGATAAGATTTTCAGCCTGATACAGATTAAATCAGAACGCAGAAGCGGTCTGATAA
AACAGAATTTGCCTGGCGGCAGTAGCGCGGTGGTCCCACCTGACCCCATGCCGAACTCAGAAGTGAAACG
CCGTAGCGCCGATGGTAGTGTGGGGTCTCCCCATGCGAGAGTAGGGAACTGCCAGGCATCAAATAAAACG
AAAGGCTCAGTCGAAAGACTGGGCCTTTCGTTTTATCTGTTGTTTGTCGGTGAACGCTCTCCTGAGTAGG
ACAAATCCGCCGGGAGCGGATTTGAACGTTGCGAAGCAACGGCCCGGAGGGTGGCGGGCAGGACGCCCGC
CATAAACTGCCAGGCATCAAATTAAGCAGAAGGCCATCCTGACGGATGGCCTTTTTGCGTTTCTACAAAC
TCTTTTGTTTATTTTTCTAAATACATTCAAATATGTATCCGCTCATGAGACAATAACCCTGATAAATGCT
TCAATAATATTGAAAAAGGAAGAGTATGAGTATTCAACATTTCCGTGTCGCCCTTATTCCCTTTTTTGCG
GCATTTTGCCTTCCTGTTTTTGCTCACCCAGAAACGCTGGTGAAAGTAAAAGATGCTGAAGATCAGTTGG
GTGCACGAGTGGGTTACATCGAACTGGATCTCAACAGCGGTAAGATCCTTGAGAGTTTTCGCCCCGAAGA
ACGTTTCCCAATGATGAGCACTTTTAAAGTTCTGCTATGTGGCGCGGTATTATCCCGTGTTGACGCCGGG
CAAGAGCAACTCGGTCGCCGCATACACTATTCTCAGAATGACTTGGTTGAGTACTCACCAGTCACAGAAA
AGCATCTTACGGATGGCATGACAGTAAGAGAATTATGCAGTGCTGCCATAACCATGAGTGATAACACTGC
GGCCAACTTACTTCTGACAACGATCGGAGGACCGAAGGAGCTAACCGCTTTTTTGCACAACATGGGGGAT
CATGTAACTCGCCTTGATCGTTGGGAACCGGAGCTGAATGAAGCCATACCAAACGACGAGCGTGACACCA
CGATGCCTGTAGCAATGGCAACAACGTTGCGCAAACTATTAACTGGCGAACTACTTACTCTAGCTTCCCG
GCAACAATTAATAGACTGGATGGAGGCGGATAAAGTTGCAGGACCACTTCTGCGCTCGGCCCTTCCGGCT
GGCTGGTTTATTGCTGATAAATCTGGAGCCGGTGAGCGTGGGTCTCGCGGTATCATTGCAGCACTGGGGC
CAGATGGTAAGCCCTCCCGTATCGTAGTTATCTACACGACGGGGAGTCAGGCAACTATGGATGAACGGAA
TAGACAGATCGCTGAGATAGGTGCCTCACTGATTAAGCATTGGTAACTGTCAGACCAAGTTTACTCATAT
ATACTTTAGATTGATT
[38 nt withheld, positions 6807-6844]
A
[37 nt withheld, positions 6846-6882]
ATTTTGTTAAAATTCGCGTTAAATTTTTGTTAAATCAGCTCATTTTTTAACCAATAGGCCGAAATCGGCA
AAATCCCTTATAAATCAAAAGAATAGACCGAGATAGGGT
[37 nt withheld, positions 6992-7028]
AAAGAACGTGGACTCCAACGTCAAAGG
[141 nt withheld, positions 7056-7196]
G
[125 nt withheld, positions 7198-7322]
AAAGGATCTAGGTGAAGATCCTTTTTGATAATCTCATGACCAAAATCCCTTAACGTGAGTTTTCGTTCCA
CTGAGCGTCAGACCCCGTAGAAAAGATCAAAGGATCTT
